>Addgene plasmid #209222 | pCAG/ATP11C-c-HA | addgene full sequence | sequence record 413365 | Addgene NGS Result
ATTATTGAAGCATTTATCAGGGTTATTGTCTCATGAGCGGATACATATTTGAATGTATTTAGAAAAATAA
ACAAATAGGGGTTCCGCGCACATTTCCCCGAAAAGTGCCACCTGGGTCGAGCAGTGTGGTTTTCAAGAGG
AAGCAAAAAGCCTCTCCACCCAGGCCTGGAATGTTTCCACCCAATGTCGAGCAGTGTGGTTTTGCAAGAG
GAAGCAAAAAGCCTCTCCACCCAGGCCTGGAATGTTTCCACCCAATGTCGAGCAAACCCCGCCCAGCGTC
TTGTCATTGGCGAATTAATTCGAACACGCAGATGCAGTCGGGGCGGCGCGGTCCCAGGTCCACTTCGCAT
ATTAAGGTGACGCGTGTGGCCTCGAACACCGAGCGACCCTGCAGCCAATATGGGATCGGCCATTGAACAA
GATGGATTGCACGCAGGTTCTCCGGCCGCTTGGGTGGAGAGGCTATTCGGCTATGACTGGGCACAACAGA
CAATCGGCTGCTCTGATGCCGCCGTGTTCCGGCTGTCAGCGCAGGGGCGCCCGGTTCTTTTTGTCAAGAC
CGACCTGTCCGGTGCCCTGAATGAACTGCAGGACGAGGCAGCGCGGCTATCGTGGCTGGCCACGACGGGC
GTTCCTTGCGCAGCTGTGCTCGACGTTGTCACTGAAGCGGGAAGGGACTGGCTGCTATTGGGCGAAGTGC
CGGGGCAGGATCTCCTGTCATCTCACCTTGCTCCTGCCGAGAAAGTATCCATCATGGCTGATGCAATGCG
GCGGCTGCATACGCTTGATCCGGCTACCTGCCCATTCGACCACCAAGCGAAACATCGCATCGAGCGAGCA
CGTACTCGGATGGAAGCCGGTCTTGTCGATCAGGATGATCTGGACGAAGAGCATCAGGGGCTCGCGCCAG
CCGAACTGTTCGCCAGGCTCAAGGCGCGCATGCCCGACGGCGATGATCTCGTCGTGACCCATGGCGATGC
CTGCTTGCCGAATATCATGGTGGAAAATGGCCGCTTTTCTGGATTCATCGACTGTGGCCGGCTGGGTGTG
GCGGACCGCTATCAGGACATAGCGTTGGCTACCCGTGATATTGCTGAAGAGCTTGGCGGCGAATGGGCTG
ACCGCTTCCTCGTGCTTTACGGTATCGCCGCTCCCGATTCGCAGCGCATCGCCTTCTATCGCCTTCTTGA
CGAGTTCTTCTGAGGGGATCGGCAATAAAAAGACAGAATAAAACGCACGGGTGTTGGGTCGTTTGTTCGG
ATCCGTCGACATTGATTATTGACTAGTTATTAATAGTAATCAATTACGGGGTCATTAGTTCATAGCCCAT
ATATGGAGTTCCGCGTTACATAACTTACGGTAAATGGCCCGCCTGGCTGACCGCCCAACGACCCCCGCCC
ATTGACGTCAATAATGACGTATGTTCCCATAGTAACGCCAATAGGGACTTTCCATTGACGTCAATGGGTG
GAGTATTTACGGTAAACTGCCCACTTGGCAGTACATCAAGTGTATCATATGCCAAGTACGCCCCCTATTG
ACGTCAATGACGGTAAATGGCCCGCCTGGCATTATGCCCAGTACATGACCTTATGGGACTTTCCTACTTG
GCAGTACATCTACGTATTAGTCATCGCTATTACCATGGTCGAGGTGAGCCCCACGTTCTGCTTCACTCTC
CCCATCTCCCCCCCCTCCCCACCCCCAATTTTGTATTTATTTATTTTTTAATTATTTTGTGCAGCGATGG
GGGCGGGGGGGGGGGGGGGGGCGCGCCAGGGGGGGGGGGGGGGGGGGGGGTGGGGGGCGGGGCGGGGGGG
GGGGGGTCGGGCGGCGGGGCGCGACGGGGCGGAGAGGTGCGGGGGCAGCCAGTCAGCGGGGCGCGCTCTG
AAAGTTTCCTTTTATGGCGAGGCGGCGGCGGCGGCGGCCCTATAAAAAGCGAAGCGCGCGGCGGGCGGGA
GTCGCTGCGCGCTGCCTTCGCCCCGTGCCCCGCTCCGCCGCCGCCTCGCGCCGCCCGCCCCGGCTCTGAC
TGACCGCGTTACTCCCACAGGTGAGCGGGCGGGACGGCCCTTCTCCTCCGGGCTGTAATTAGCGCTTGGT
TTAATGACGGCTTGTTTCTTTTCTGTGGCTGCGTGAAAGCCTTGAGGGGCTCCGGGAGGGCCCTTTGTGC
GGGGGGAGCGGCTCGGGGGGTGCGTGCGTGTGTGTGTGCGTGGGGAGCGCCGCGTGCGGCTCCGCGCTGC
CCGGCGGCTGTGAGCGCTGCGGGCGCGGCGCGGGGCTTTGTGCGCTCCGCAGTGTGCGCGAGGGGAGCGC
GGCCGGGGGCGGTGCCCCGCGGTGCGGGGGGGGCTGCGAGGGGAACAAAGGCTGCGTGCGGGGTGTGTGC
GTGGGGGGGTGAGCAGGGGGTGTGGGCGCGTCGGTCGGGCTGCAACCCCCCCTGCACCCCCCTCCCCGAG
TTGCTGAGCACGGCCCGGCTTCGGGTGCGGGGCTCCGTACGGGGCGTGGCGCGGGGCTCGCCGTGCCGGG
CGGGGGGTGGCGGCAGGTGGGGGTGCCGGGCGGGGCGGGGCCGCCTCGGGCCGGGGAGGGCTCGGGGGAG
GGGCGCGGCGGCCCCCGGAGCGCCGGCGGCTGTCGAGGCGCGGCGAGCCGCAGCCATTGCCTTTTATGGT
AATCGTGCGAGAGGGCGCAGGGACTTCCTTTGTCCCAAATCTGTGCGGAGCCGAAATCTGGGAGGCGCCG
CCGCACCCCCTCTAGCGGGCGCGGGGCGAAGCGGTGCGGCGCCGGCAGGAAGGAAATGGGCGGGGAGGGC
CTTCGTGCGTCGCCGCGCCGCCGTCCCCTTCTCCCTCTCCAGCCTCGGGGCTGTCCGCGGGGGGACGGCT
GCCTTCGGGGGGGACGGGGCAGGGCGGGGTTCGGCTTCTGGCGTGTGACCGGCGGCTCTAGAGCCTCTGC
TAACCATGTTCATGCCTTCTTCTTTTTCCTACAGCTCCTGGGCAACGTGCTGGTTATTGTGCTGTCTCAT
CATTTTGGCAAAGAATTTGCTAGCGAGCTCGCGGCCGCAGATCTCTAGTTAAGCTATCAACAAGTTTGTA
CAAAAAAGCAGGCTCTTTAAAGGAACCAATTCAGTCGACTGGATCCACCATGCAGATGGTCCCATCTCTC
CCTCCAGCCTCTGAGTGTGCTGGAGAAGAGAAACGAGTTGGCACACGCACAGTGTTTGTTGGCAATCATC
CAGTTTCGGAAACAGAAGCTTACATTGCACAAAGATTTTGTGATAATAGAATAGTCTCATCTAAGTATAC
ACTTTGGAATTTTCTCCCAAAGAATCTGTTTGAACAGTTTAGAAGAATTGCAAATTTTTATTTTCTCATA
ATCTTCCTTGTACAGGTCACAGTAGACACACCAACTAGCCCAGTTACCAGTGGACTTCCACTTTTCTTTG
TTATAACTGTTACAGCCATCAAGCAGGGATATGAGGATTGGCTGAGACACAGAGCTGACAATGAAGTCAA
CAAAAGCACTGTTTACATTATTGAAAATGCAAAGCGAGTGAGAAAAGAAAGTGAAAAAATCAAGGTTGGT
GATGTAGTAGAAGTACAGGCAGATGAAACCTTTCCCTGTGATCTTATTCTTCTATCATCTTGCACCACTG
ATGGAACCTGTTATGTCACTACAGCCAGTCTTGATGGGGAATCCAATTGCAAGACACATTATGCAGTACG
TGATACCATTGCACTGTGTACAGCAGAATCCATCGATACCCTCCGAGCAGCAATTGAATGTGAACAGCCT
CAACCTGACCTCTACAAATTTGTTGGGCGAATCAATATCTACAGTAATAGTCTTGAGGCTGTTGCCAGGT
CTTTGGGACCTGAAAATCTCTTGCTGAAAGGAGCTACGCTAAAAAATACCGAGAAGATATATGGAGTTGC
TGTTTACACTGGAATGGAAACCAAAATGGCTTTGAACTACCAAGGGAAATCTCAGAAACGTTCTGCTGTT
GAAAAATCTATTAATGCTTTCCTGATTGTATATTTATTTATCTTACTGACCAAAGCTGCAGTATGCACTA
CTCTAAAGTATGTTTGGCAAAGTACCCCATACAATGATGAACCTTGGTATAACCAAAAGACTCAGAAAGA
GCGAGAGACCTTGAAGGTTTTAAAAATGTTCACCGACTTCCTATCATTTATGGTTCTATTCAACTTTATC
ATTCCTGTCTCCATGTACGTCACAGTAGAAATGCAGAAATTCTTGGGCTCCTTCTTCATCTCATGGGATA
AGGACTTTTATGATGAAGAAATTAATGAAGGAGCCCTGGTTAACACATCAGACCTTAATGAAGAACTTGG
TCAGGTGGATTATGTATTTACAGATAAGACTGGAACACTCACTGAAAACAGCATGGAATTCATTGAATGC
TGCATAGATGGCCACAAATATAAAGGTGTAACTCAAGAGGTTGATGGATTATCTCAAACTGATGGAACTT
TAACATATTTTGACAAAGTAGATAAGAATCGAGAAGAGCTGTTTCTACGTGCCTTGTGTTTATGTCATAC
TGTAGAAATCAAAACAAACGATGCTGTTGATGGAGCTACAGAATCAGCTGAATTAACCTATATCTCCTCT
TCACCAGATGAAATAGCTTTGGTGAAAGGAGCTAAAAGGTACGGGTTCACATTTTTAGGAAATCGAAATG
GATATATGAGAGTAGAGAACCAAAGAAAAGAAATAGAAGAATATGAACTTCTTCACACCTTAAACTTTGA
TGCTGTCCGGCGACGTATGAGTGTAATTGTGAAGACTCAAGAAGGAGACATACTTCTCTTTTGTAAAGGA
GCAGACTCGGCAGTTTTTCCCAGAGTGCAAAATCATGAAATTGAGTTAACTAAAGTCCATGTGGAACGTA
ATGCAATGGATGGGTATCGGACACTCTGTGTAGCCTTCAAAGAAATTGCTCCAGATGATTATGAAAGAAT
TAACAGACAGCTCATAGAGGCAAAAATGGCCTTACAAGACAGAGAAGAAAAAATGGAAAAAGTTTTCGAT
GATATTGAGACAAACATGAATTTAATTGGAGCCACTGCAGTTGAAGACAAGCTACAAGATCAAGCTGCAG
AGACCATTGAAGCTCTGCATGCAGCAGGCCTGAAAGTCTGGGTGCTCACTGGGGACAAGATGGAGACAGC
TAAATCCACATGCTATGCCTGCCGCCTTTTCCAGACCAACACTGAGCTCTTAGAACTAACCACAAAAACC
ATTGAAGAAAGTGAAAGGAAAGAAGATCGATTACATGAATTATTGATAGAATATCGCAAGAAATTGCTGC
ATGAGTTTCCTAAAAGTACTAGAAGCTTTAAAAAAGCATGGACAGAACATCAGGAATATGGATTAATCAT
AGATGGCTCCACATTGTCACTCATACTAAATTCTAGTCAAGACTCTAGTTCAAACAATTACAAAAGCATT
TTCCTACAAATATGTATGAAGTGTACTGCAGTGCTCTGCTGTCGGATGGCACCATTACAGAAAGCCCAGA
TTGTCAGAATGGTGAAGAATTTAAAAGGCAGCCCAATAACTCTGTCGATAGGTGATGGTGCCAATGATGT
TAGTATGATCTTGGAATCCCATGTGGGAATAGGTATTAAAGGCAAAGAAGGTCGCCAAGCAGCTAGGAAT
AGCGATTATTCTGTTCCAAAGTTTAAACACTTAAAGAAACTGCTGTTGGCTCATGGACATCTATATTATG
TGAGAATAGCACACCTTGTACAGTACTTCTTCTATAAGAACCTTTGTTTCATTTTGCCACAGTTTTTGTA
CCAGTTCTTCTGTGGATTCTCACAACAGCCACTGTATGATGCTGCTTACCTTACAATGTACAATATCTGC
TTCACATCCTTGCCCATCCTGGCCTATAGTCTACTGGAACAGCACATCAACATTGACACTCTGACCTCAG
ATCCCCGATTGTATATGAAAATTTCTGGCAATGCCATGCTACAGTTGGGCCCCTTCTTATATTGGACATT
TCTGGCTGCCTTTGAAGGGACAGTGTTCTTCTTTGGGACTTACTTTCTTTTTCAGACTGCATCCCTAGAA
GAAAATGGAAAGGTATACGGAAACTGGACTTTTGGAACCATTGTTTTTACAGTCTTAGTATTCACTGTAA
CCCTGAAGCTTGCCTTGGATACCCGATTCTGGACGTGGATAAATCACTTTGTGATTTGGGGTTCTTTAGC
CTTCTATGTATTTTTCTCATTCTTCTGGGGAGGAATTATTTGGCCTTTTCTCAAGCAACAGAGAATGTAT
TTTGTATTTGCCCAAATGCTGTCTTCTGTATCCACATGGTTGGCTATAATTCTTCTAATATTTATCAGCC
TGTTCCCTGAGATTCTTCTGATAGTATTAAAGAATGTAAGAAGAAGAAGTGCCAGGGTAACGAAACGCCT
CCCTTCCTCAGGAACATCTGCTATCTTCATGCTTTCTCAAACTTCCAGCAATCACAGTTTCTCTTGGAGT
GAACTCTCGAGATATCTAGACCCAGCTTTCTTGTACAAAGTGGTTGATCTAGAGGGCCCGCGGTTCGAAC
TCGAGGTACCGAATTCGTACCCATACGACGTCCCAGACTACGCTTAATTCACTCCTCAGGTGCAGGCTGC
CTATCAGAAGGTGGTGGCTGGTGTGGCCAATGCCCTGGCTCACAAATACCACTGAGATCGATCTTTTTCC
CTCTGCCAAAAATTATGGGGACATCATGAAGCCCCTTGAGCATCTGACTTCTGGCTAATAAAGGAAATTT
ATTTTCATTGCAATAGTGTGTTGGAATTTTTTGTGTCTCTCACTCGGAAGGACATATGGGAGGGCAAATC
ATTTAAAACATCAGAATGAGTATTTGGTTTAGAGTTTGGCAACATATGCCCATATGCTGGCTGCCATGAA
CAAAGGTTGGCTATAAAGAGGTCATCAGTATATGAAACAGCCCCCTGCTGTCCATTCCTTATTCCATAGA
AAAGCCTTGACTTGAGGTTAGATTTTTTTTATATTTTGTTTTGTGTTATTTTTTTCTTTAACATCCCTAA
AATTTTCCTTACATGTTTTACTAGCCAGATTTTTCCTCCTCTCCTGACTACTCCCAGTCATAGCTGTCCC
TCTTCTCTTATGGAGATCCCTCGACCTGCAGCCCAAGCTTGGCGTAATCATGGTCATAGCTGTTTCCTGT
GTGAAATTGTTATCCGCTCACAATTCCACACAACATACGAGCCGGAAGCATAAAGTGTAAAGCCTGGGGT
GCCTAATGAGTGAGCTAACTCACATTAATTGCGTTGCGCTCACTGCCCGCTTTCCAGTCGGGAAACCTGT
CGTGCCAGCGGATCCGCATCTCAATTAGTCAGCAACCATAGTCCCGCCCCTAACTCCGCCCATCCCGCCC
CTAACTCCGCCCAGTTCCGCCCATTCTCCGCCCCATGGCTGACTAATTTTTTTTATTTATGCAGAGGCCG
AGGCCGCCTCGGCCTCTGAGCTATTCCAGAAGTAGTGAGGAGGCTTTTTTGGAGGCCTAGGCTTTTGCAA
AAAGCTAACTTGTTTATTGCAGCTTATAATGGTTACAAATAAAGCAATAGCATCACAAATTTCACAAATA
AAGCATTTTTTTCACTGCATTCTAGTTGTGGTTTGTCCAAACTCATCAATGTATCTTATCATGTCTGGAT
CCGCTGCATTAATGAATCGGCCAACGCGCGGGGAGAGGCGGTTTGCGTATTGGGCGCTCTTCCGCTTCCT
CGCTCACTGACTCGCTGCGCTCGGTCGTTCGGCTGCGGCGAGCGGTATCAGCTCACTCAAAGGCGGTAAT
ACGGTTATCCACAGAATCAGGGGATAACGCAGGAAAGAACATGTGAGCAAAAGGCCAGCAAAAGGCCAGG
AACCGTAAAAAGGCCGCGTTGCTGGCGTTTTTCCATAGGCTCCGCCCCCCTGACGAGCATCACAAAAATC
GACGCTCAAGTCAGAGGTGGCGAAACCCGACAGGACTATAAAGATACCAGGCGTTTCCCCCTGGAAGCTC
CCTCGTGCGCTCTCCTGTTCCGACCCTGCCGCTTACCGGATACCTGTCCGCCTTTCTCCCTTCGGGAAGC
GTGGCGCTTTCTCATAGCTCACGCTGTAGGTATCTCAGTTCGGTGTAGGTCGTTCGCTCCAAGCTGGGCT
GTGTGCACGAACCCCCCGTTCAGCCCGACCGCTGCGCCTTATCCGGTAACTATCGTCTTGAGTCCAACCC
GGTAAGACACGACTTATCGCCACTGGCAGCAGCCACTGGTAACAGGATTAGCAGAGCGAGGTATGTAGGC
GGTGCTACAGAGTTCTTGAAGTGGTGGCCTAACTACGGCTACACTAGAAGAACAGTATTTGGTATCTGCG
CTCTGCTGAAGCCAGTTACCTTCGGAAAAAGAGTTGGTAGCTCTTGATCCGGCAAACAAACCACCGCTGG
TAGCGGTGGTTTTTTTGTTTGCAAGCAGCAGATTACGCGCAGAAAAAAAGGATCTCAAGAAGATCCTTTG
ATCTTTTCTACGGGGTCTGACGCTCAGTGGAACGAAAACTCACGTTAAGGGATTTTGGTCATGAGATTAT
CAAAAAGGATCTTCACCTAGATCCTTTTAAATTAAAAATGAAGTTTTAAATCAATCTAAAGTATATATGA
GTAAACTTGGTCTGACAGTTACCAATGCTTAATCAGTGAGGCACCTATCTCAGCGATCTGTCTATTTCGT
TCATCCATAGTTGCCTGACTCCCCGTCGTGTAGATAACTACGATACGGGAGGGCTTACCATCTGGCCCCA
GTGCTGCAATGATACCGCGAGACCCACGCTCACCGGCTCCAGATTTATCAGCAATAAACCAGCCAGCCGG
AAGGGCCGAGCGCAGAAGTGGTCCTGCAACTTTATCCGCCTCCATCCAGTCTATTAATTGTTGCCGGGAA
GCTAGAGTAAGTAGTTCGCCAGTTAATAGTTTGCGCAACGTTGTTGCCATTGCTACAGGCATCGTGGTGT
CACGCTCGTCGTTTGGTATGGCTTCATTCAGCTCCGGTTCCCAACGATCAAGGCGAGTTACATGATCCCC
CATGTTGTGCAAAAAAGCGGTTAGCTCCTTCGGTCCTCCGATCGTTGTCAGAAGTAAGTTGGCCGCAGTG
TTATCACTCATGGTTATGGCAGCACTGCATAATTCTCTTACTGTCATGCCATCCGTAAGATGCTTTTCTG
TGACTGGTGAGTACTCAACCAAGTCATTCTGAGAATAGTGTATGCGGCGACCGAGTTGCTCTTGCCCGGC
GTCAATACGGGATAATACCGCGCCACATAGCAGAACTTTAAAAGTGCTCATCATTGGAAAACGTTCTTCG
GGGCGAAAACTCTCAAGGATCTTACCGCTGTTGAGATCCAGTTCGATGTAACCCACTCGTGCACCCAACT
GATCTTCAGCATCTTTTACTTTCACCAGCGTTTCTGGGTGAGCAAAAACAGGAAGGCAAAATGCCGCAAA
AAAGGGAATAAGGGCGACACGGAAATGTTGAATACTCATACTCTTCCTTTTTCAAT
Features (pLannotate 1.2.2; 23 found; start..end, strand, type, name):
    263..395     +  promoter       HSV TK promoter (fragment): herpes simplex virus thymidine kinase promoter
    400..1203    +  CDS            NeoR/KanR: aminoglycoside phosphotransferase from Tn5; aph(3')-II (or nptII); confers resistance to neomycin, kanamycin, and G418 (Geneticin®)
   1210..1258    +  polyA_signal   HSV TK poly(A) signal: herpes simplex virus thymidine kinase polyadenylation signal (Cole and Stacy, 1985)
   1268..1647    +  enhancer       CMV enhancer: human cytomegalovirus immediate early enhancer
   1649..1814    +  promoter       chicken β-actin promoter (fragment): No description available
   1958..2974    +  intron         chimeric intron: chimera between introns from chicken β-actin and rabbit β-globin
   2978..3076    +  CDS            HBB (fragment): HBB_COLGU - Experimental evidence at transcript level: Swiss-Prot protein existence level 2. Involved in oxygen transport from the lung to the various peripheral tissues. From Colobus guereza (Mantled guereza) (Eastern black-and-white colobus monkey).
   3070..3094    +  protein_bind   attB1: mutant version of attB; recombination site for the Gateway® BP reaction BP Clonase™
   3130..6426    +  CDS            ATP11C: AT11C_HUMAN - Also known as ATPIG, ATPIQ. Experimental evidence at protein level: Swiss-Prot protein existence level 1. Catalytic component of a P4-ATPase flippase complex which catalyzes the hydrolysis of ATP coupled to the transport of aminophospholipids, phosphatidylserines (PS) and phosphatidylethanolamines (PE), from the outer to the inner leaflet of the plasma membrane (PubMed:25315773, PubMed:32493773, PubMed:24904167, PubMed:26567335). Major PS-flippase in immune cell subsets. In erythrocyte plasma membrane, it is required to maintain PS in the inner leaflet preventing its exposure on
   6530..6554    -  protein_bind   attB2: mutant version of attB; recombination site for the Gateway® BP reaction BP Clonase™
   6628..6702    +  CDS            HBB (fragment): HBB_PONPY - Experimental evidence at transcript level: Swiss-Prot protein existence level 2. Involved in oxygen transport from the lung to the various peripheral tissues. From Pongo pygmaeus (Bornean orangutan).
   6777..6832    +  polyA_signal   β-globin poly(A) signal: rabbit β-globin polyadenylation signal (Gil and Proudfoot, 1987)
   7217..7233    -  protein_bind   lac operator: The lac repressor binds to the lac operator to inhibit transcription in E. coli. This inhibition can be relieved by adding lactose or isopropyl-β-D-thiogalactopyranoside (IPTG). lac repressor encoded by lacI
   7241..7271    -  promoter       lac promoter: promoter for the E. coli lac operon
   7286..7307    -  protein_bind   CAP binding site: CAP binding activates transcription in the presence of cAMP. E. coli catabolite activator protein
   7320..7359    -  CDS            lacI (fragment): lac repressor; lacI; The lac repressor binds to the lac operator to inhibit transcription in E. coli. This inhibition can be relieved by adding lactose or isopropyl-β-D-thiogalactopyranoside (IPTG).
   7366..7388    +  promoter       SV40 promoter (fragment): SV40 enhancer and early promoter
   7412..7547    +  rep_origin     SV40 ori: SV40 origin of replication
   7567..7701    +  polyA_signal   SV40 poly(A) signal: SV40 polyadenylation signal
   7703..7757    -  CDS            lacI (fragment): lac repressor; lacI; The lac repressor binds to the lac operator to inhibit transcription in E. coli. This inhibition can be relieved by adding lactose or isopropyl-β-D-thiogalactopyranoside (IPTG).
   7940..8528    -  rep_origin     ori: high-copy-number ColE1/pMB1/pBR322/pUC origin of replication
   8699..9559    -  CDS            AmpR: β-lactamase; bla; confers resistance to ampicillin, carbenicillin, and related antibiotics
   9560..88      -  promoter       AmpR promoter (across the origin): bla
