[The description below was written by a language model from this plasmid's Addgene catalogue record and pLannotate feature annotations shown in this document.]
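Description:
pCAG/ATP11C-c-HA is a mammalian expression plasmid of about 9.6 kb, built on the pCAG backbone, for expressing isoform c of human ATP11C with a C-terminal HA epitope tag. It is propagated in E. coli as a high-copy plasmid through a ColE1/pUC-type origin and selected with ampicillin via the β-lactamase gene. The feature table also shows a neomycin/kanamycin phosphotransferase gene between an HSV thymidine kinase promoter fragment and the TK polyadenylation signal. This cassette could allow G418 selection of transfected mammalian cells, although the record does not describe that use. An SV40 origin is also present, permitting episomal replication in cells that supply large T antigen.

The ATP11C coding sequence is driven by the composite CAG promoter, which comprises the CMV immediate-early enhancer, the chicken β-actin promoter and a chimeric β-actin/β-globin intron, and gives strong, broadly active transcription. The transcript terminates at a rabbit β-globin polyadenylation signal. The short HBB fragments annotated on either side of the insert are probably residual globin exon sequence from this cassette. The insert was introduced by Gateway cloning and is flanked by attB1 and attB2 sites. The HA tag is listed in the catalogue fields but is not separately annotated in the feature table.

ATP11C is the catalytic subunit of a P4-ATPase flippase that moves phosphatidylserine and phosphatidylethanolamine from the outer to the inner leaflet of the plasma membrane. The depositor notes that a companion plasmid must be co-transfected for the encoded protein to localise correctly in cells. The associated publication concerns the polarized localization of an ATP11C isoform, so the construct suits HA-based detection and localisation studies comparing isoforms.
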