Addgene plasmid #209222: pCAG/ATP11C-c-HA
Purpose: Mammalian expression of ATP11C isoform c
Depositing lab: Hye-Won Shin. Depositing organization: Kyoto University, Graduate School of Pharmaceutical Sciences. Publication: The interaction of ATP11C-b with ezrin contributes to its polarized localization. Inoue H, Takatsu H, Hamamoto A, Takayama M, Nakabuchi R, Muranaka Y, Yagi T, Nakayama K, Shin HW. J Cell Sci. 2021 Oct 15;134(20):jcs258523. doi: 10.1242/jcs.258523. Epub 2021 Oct 18. PubMed 34528675.
Backbone
  Vector backbone: pCAG
  Vector type: Mammalian Expression
Growth in bacteria
  Bacterial resistance: Ampicillin, 100 μg/mL
  Growth temperature: 37°C
  Growth strain: DH5alpha
  Copy number: High Copy
Gene/Insert
  Gene/Insert name: ATP11C isoform c
  Species: H. sapiens (human)
  Entrez Gene: ATP11C (a.k.a. ATPIG, ATPIQ, HACXL)
  Tag / fusion protein: HA (C terminal on insert)
  Cloning method: Gateway Cloning
Terms and licenses: Academic/Nonprofit Terms; Industry Terms: Not Available to Industry
Depositor comments: The plasmid requires co-transfection with Addgene Plasmid 209223 to ensure the cellular localization of the encoded protein (Takatsu et al., 2011, JBC).
How to cite: pCAG/ATP11C-c-HA was a gift from Hye-Won Shin (Addgene plasmid # 209222 ; http://n2t.net/addgene:209222 ; RRID:Addgene_209222)
